Addgene plasmid #55286: mTagBFP2-Cx26-7
Purpose: Localization: Gap Junctions, Excitation: 399, Emission: 456
Depositing lab: Michael Davidson. Depositing organization: Florida State University, Tallahassee. Publication: An enhanced monomeric blue fluorescent protein with the high chemical stability of the chromophore. Subach OM, Cranfill PJ, Davidson MW, Verkhusha VV. PLoS One. 2011;6(12):e28674. Epub 2011 Dec 8. 10.1371/journal.pone.0028674 PubMed 22174863.
Backbone
  Vector backbone: mTagBFP2
  Backbone size w/o insert (bp): 4750
  Vector type: Mammalian Expression
  Selectable markers: Neomycin (select with G418)
Growth in bacteria
  Bacterial resistance: Kanamycin, 50 μg/mL
  Growth temperature: 37°C
  Growth strain: DH5alpha
  Copy number: High Copy
Gene/Insert
  Gene/Insert name: Cx26 (alt names: Rat Beta-2 Connexin 26; NM_001004099.1)
  Species: R. norvegicus (rat)
  Promoter: CMV
  Tag / fusion protein: mTagBFP2 (C terminal on backbone)
  Cloning method: Unknown
  Sequencing primers: 5′ CMV-F; 3′ SV40pA-R
Terms and licenses: Academic/Nonprofit Terms; Industry Terms
Depositor comments: R. norvegicus (rat) Beta-2 Connexin 26. Excitation = 399; Emission = 456
How to cite: mTagBFP2-Cx26-7 was a gift from Michael Davidson (Addgene plasmid # 55286)
