[The description below was written by a language model from this plasmid's Addgene catalogue record.]
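Description:
mTagBFP2-Cx26-7 is a mammalian expression plasmid that produces rat connexin 26 (the beta-2 gap junction protein) fused to the monomeric blue fluorescent protein mTagBFP2. It is built on an mTagBFP2 backbone of about 4.75 kb without the insert. It is maintained as a high-copy plasmid in E. coli under kanamycin selection, and it carries a neomycin resistance marker so that transfected mammalian cells can be selected with G418. The record does not include a feature table, so the specific origin of replication, the promoters driving the resistance marker and the polyadenylation signal are not explicitly listed, although the use of an SV40 polyA reverse sequencing primer suggests an SV40 polyadenylation signal downstream of the fusion.

Expression of the fusion is driven by the CMV promoter, a strong constitutive promoter in most mammalian cell lines. The fluorescent protein is supplied by the backbone and sits at the C terminus of Cx26, so the connexin coding sequence lies upstream of and in frame with mTagBFP2. The "7" in the name may refer to the length of the linker between the two parts, but the record does not define it, and the cloning method is listed as unknown.

The stated purpose is localization to gap junctions. The tagged connexin should be incorporated into gap junctions at cell-cell contacts, marking these structures in blue with excitation at 399 nm and emission at 456 nm. This makes it a fluorescent organelle/structure marker for live- or fixed-cell imaging, and its blue emission lends itself to multicolour experiments alongside green or red probes.
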