>Addgene plasmid #55286 | mTagBFP2-Cx26-7 | depositor partial sequence | sequence record 85691 | insert sequence
ACGTCAGATCCGCTAGCGCTACCGGACTCAGATCTCGAGCTCAAGCTTCGAATTCGCGGCTGCACGCTCC
TCGGGACACAGTGCCAACCATCCAGAGGACAAGATGGATTGGGGCACACTACAGAGCATCCTCGGGGGTG
TCAACAAGCACTCCACCAGCATTGGGAAAATCTGGCTCACTGTCCTCTTCATCTTCCGCATCATGATCCT
CGTGGTGGCCGCGAAGGAGGTGTGGGGAGATGAGCAAGCCGATTTTGTTTGCAACACTCTCCAGCCTGGC
TGTAAGAATGTGTGCTACGACCACTACTTCCCCATCTCTCACATCCGGCTCTGGGCTCTGCAGCTGATCA
TGGTGTCCACGCCGGCCCTCCTGGTAGCTATGCACGTGGCCTACCGGAGACACGAAAAGAAACGGAAGTT
CATGAAGGGAGAGATAAAGAACGAGTTTAAGGACATCGAAGAGATCAAAACCCAGAAGGTCCGTATCGAA
GGGTCCCTGTGGTGGACCTACACCACCAGCATCTTCTTCCGGGTCATCTTCGAAGCTGTCTTCATGTATG
TCTTTTACATCATGTACAATGGCTTCTTCATGCAGCGTCTGGTGAAGTGTAACGCCTGGCCTTGTCCCAA
TACAGTGGACTGCTTCATTTCCAGGCCCACAGAAAAGACTGTCTTCACGGTGTTCATGATCTCTGTGTCT
GGAATTTGCATCCTGCTAAACATCACAGAGCTGTGCTATCTGTTCATTAGGTATTGCTCAGGGAAGTCCA
AAAGACCAGTCGCGGATCCACCGGTCGCCACCATGGTGTCTAAGGGCGAAGAGCTGATTAAGGAGAACAT
GCACATGAAGCTGTACATGGAGGGCACCGTGGACAACCATCACTTCAAGTGCACATCCGAGGGCGAAGGC
AAGCCCTACGAGGGCACCCAGACCATGAGAATCAAGGTGGTCGAGGGCGGCCCTCTCCCCTTCGCCTTCG
ACATCCTGGCTACTAGCTTCCTCTACGGCAGCAAGACCTTCATCAACCACACCCAGGGCATCCCCGACTT
CTTCAAGCAGTCCTTCCCTGAGGGCTTCACATGGGAGAGAGTCACCACATACGAAGACGGGGGCGTGCTG
ACCGCTACCCAGGACACCAGCCTCCAGGACGGCTGCCTCATCTACAACGTCAAGATCAGAGGGGTGAACT
TCACATCCAACGGCCCTGTGATGCAGAAGAAAACACTCGGCTGGGAGGCCTTCACCGAGACGCTGTACCC
CGCTGACGGCGGCCTGGAAGGCAGAAACGACATGGCCCTGAAGCTCGTGGGCGGGAGCCATCTGATCGCA
AACGCCAAGACCACATATAGATCCAAGAAACCCGCTAAGAACCTCAAGATGCCTGGCGTCTACTATGTGG
ACTACAGACTGGAAAGAATCAAGGAGGCCAACAACGAGACCTACGTCGAGCAGCACGAGGTGGCAGTGGC
CAGATACTGCGACCTCCCTAGCAAACTGGGGCACAAGCTTAATTAAGCGGCCGCGACTCTAGATCATAAT
CAGCCATACCACATT
