>Addgene plasmid #55286 | mTagBFP2-Cx26-7 | addgene partial sequence | sequence record 100859 | mTagBFP-R 5'-gtgccctccatgtacagctt-3'
CCTTAGACACCATGGTGGCGACCGGTGGATCCGCGACTGGTCTTTTGGACTTCCCTGAGCAATACCTAAT
GAACAGATAGCACAGCTCTGTGATGTTTAGCAGGATGCAAATTCCAGACACAGAGATCATGAACACCGTG
AAGACAGTCTTTTCTGTGGGCCTGGAAATGAAGCAGTCCACTGTATTGGGACAAGGCCAGGCGTTACACT
TCACCAGACGCTGCATGAAGAAGCCATTGTACATGATGTAAAAGACATACATGAAGACAGCTTCGAAGAT
GACCCGGAAGAAGATGCTGGTGGTGTAGGTCCACCACAGGGACCCTTCGATACGGACCTTCTGGGTTTTG
ATCTCTTCGATGTCCTTAAACTCGTTCTTTATCTCTCCCTTCATGAACTTCCGTTTCTTTTCGTGTCTCC
GGTAGGCCACGTGCATAGCTACCAGGAGGGCCGGCGTGGACACCATGATCAGCTGCAGAGCCCAGAGCCG
GATGTGAGAGATGGGGAAGTAGTGGTCGTAGCACACATTCTTACAGCCAGGCTGGAGAGTGTTGCAAACA
AAATCGGCTTGCTCATCTCCCCACACCTCCTTCGCGGCCACCACGAGGATCATGATGCGGAAGATGAAGA
GGACAGTGAGCCAGATTTTCCCAATGCTGGTGGAGTGCTTGTTGACACCCCCGAGGATGCTCTGTAGTGT
GCCCCAATCCATCTTGTCCTCTGGATGGTTGGCACTGTGTCCCGAGGAGCGTGCAGCCGCGAATTCGAAG
CTTGAGCTCGAGATCTGAGTCCGGTAGCGCTAGCGGATCTGACGGTTCACTAAACCAGCTCTGCTTATAT
AGACCTCCCACCGTACACGCCTACCGCCCATTTGCGTCAATGG
